>Addgene plasmid #117637 | pEPOR2KN0070 | addgene full sequence | sequence record 228385 | Addgene NGS Result
GAACACTCTGTGCCGATGTATCACCTCTCGCAAGAATTCAAGCTTGGAGGTCAACATGGTGGAGCACGAC
ACTCTGGTCTACTCCAAAAATGTCAAAGATACAGTCTCAGAAGATCAAAGGGCTATTGAGACTTTTCAAC
AAAGGATAATTTCGGGAAACCTCCTCGGATTCCATTGCCCAGCTATCTGTCACTTCATCGAAAGGACAGT
AGAAAAGGAAGGTGGCTCCTACAAATGCCATCATTGCGATAAAGGAAAGGCTATCATTCAAGATCTCTCT
GCCGACAGTGGTCCCAAAGATGGACCCCCACCCACGAGGAGCATCGTGGAAAAAGAAGAGGTTCCAACCA
CGTCTACAAAGCAAGTGGATTGATGTGATAACATGGTGGAGCACGACACTCTGGTCTACTCCAAAAATGT
CAAAGATACAGTCTCAGAAGATCAAAGGGCTATTGAGACTTTTCAACAAAGGATAATTTCGGGAAACCTC
CTCGGATTCCATTGCCCAGCTATCTGTCACTTCATCGAAAGGACAGTAGAAAAGGAAGGTGGCTCCTACA
AATGCCATCATTGCGATAAAGGAAAGGCTATCATTCAAGATCTCTCTGCCGACAGTGGTCCCAAAGATGG
ACCCCCACCCACGAGGAGCATCGTGGAAAAAGAAGAGGTTCCAACCACGTCTACAAAGCAAGTGGATTGA
TGTGACATCTCCACTGACGTAAGGGATGACGCACAATCCCACTATCCTTCGCAAGACCCTTCCTCTATAT
AAGGAAGTTCATTTCATTTGGAGAGGACACGCTCGAGTATAAGAGCTCATTTTTACAACAATTACCAACA
ACAACAAACAACAAACAACATTACAATTACATTTACAATTATCGATACAATGGACAAGAAGTACTCCATT
GGGCTCGATATCGGCACAAACAGCGTCGGCTGGGCCGTCATTACGGACGAGTACAAGGTGCCGAGCAAAA
AATTCAAAGTTCTGGGCAATACCGATCGCCACAGCATAAAGAAGAACCTCATTGGCGCCCTCCTGTTCGA
CTCCGGGGAGACGGCCGAAGCCACGCGGCTCAAAAGAACAGCACGGCGCAGATATACCCGCAGAAAGAAT
CGGATCTGCTACCTGCAGGAGATCTTTAGTAATGAGATGGCTAAGGTGGATGACTCTTTCTTCCATAGGC
TGGAGGAGTCCTTTTTGGTGGAGGAGGATAAAAAGCACGAGCGCCACCCAATCTTTGGCAATATCGTGGA
CGAGGTGGCGTACCATGAAAAGTACCCAACCATATATCATCTGAGGAAGAAGCTTGTAGACAGTACTGAT
AAGGCTGACTTGCGGTTGATCTATCTCGCGCTGGCGCATATGATCAAATTTCGGGGACACTTCCTCATCG
AGGGGGACCTGAACCCAGACAACAGCGATGTCGACAAACTCTTTATCCAACTGGTTCAGACTTACAATCA
GCTTTTCGAAGAGAACCCGATCAACGCATCCGGAGTTGACGCCAAAGCAATCCTGAGCGCTAGGCTGTCC
AAATCCCGGCGGCTCGAAAACCTCATCGCACAGCTCCCTGGGGAGAAGAAGAACGGCCTGTTTGGTAATC
TTATCGCCCTGTCACTCGGGCTGACCCCCAACTTTAAATCTAACTTCGACCTGGCCGAAGATACTAAGCT
TCAACTGAGCAAAGACACCTACGATGATGATCTCGACAATCTGCTGGCCCAGATCGGCGACCAGTACGCA
GACCTTTTTTTGGCGGCAAAGAACCTGTCAGACGCCATTCTGCTGAGTGATATTCTGCGAGTGAACACGG
AGATCACCAAAGCTCCGCTGAGCGCTAGTATGATCAAGCTGTATGATGAGCACCACCAAGACTTGACTTT
GCTGAAGGCCCTTGTCAGACAGCAACTGCCTGAGAAGTACAAGGAAATTTTCTTCGATCAGTCTAAAAAT
GGCTACGCCGGATACATTGACGGCGGAGCAAGCCAGGAGGAATTTTACAAATTTATTAAGCCCATCTTGG
AAAAAATGGACGGCACCGAGGAGCTGCTGGTAAAGCTTAACAGAGAAGATCTGTTGCGCAAACAGCGCAC
TTTCGACAATGGAATCATCCCCCACCAGATTCACCTGGGCGAACTGCACGCTATCCTCAGGCGGCAAGAG
GATTTCTACCCCTTTTTGAAAGATAACAGGGAAAAGATTGAGAAAATCCTCACATTTCGGATACCCTACT
ATGTAGGCCCCCTCGCCCGGGGAAATTCCAGATTCGCGTGGATGACTCGCAAATCAGAAGAGACTATCAC
TCCCTGGAACTTCGAGAAGGTCGTGGATAAGGGGGCCTCTGCCCAGTCCTTCATCGAAAGGATGACTAAC
TTTGATAAAAATCTGCCTAACGAAAAGGTGCTTCCTAAACACTCTCTGCTGTACGAGTACTTCACAGTTT
ATAACGAGCTCACCAAGGTCAAATACGTCACAGAAGGGATGAGAAAGCCAGCATTCCTGTCTGGAGATCA
GAAGAAAGCTATCGTGGACCTCCTCTTCAAGACGAACCGGAAAGTTACCGTGAAACAGCTCAAAGAAGAT
TATTTCAAAAAGATTGAATGTTTCGACTCTGTTGAAATCAGCGGAGTGGAGGATCGCTTCAACGCATCCC
TGGGAACGTATCACGATCTCCTGAAAATCATTAAAGACAAGGACTTCCTGGACAATGAGGAGAACGAGGA
CATTCTTGAGGACATTGTCCTCACCCTTACGTTGTTTGAAGATAGGGAGATGATTGAAGAACGCTTGAAA
ACTTACGCTCATCTCTTCGACGACAAAGTCATGAAACAGCTCAAGAGGCGCCGATATACAGGATGGGGGC
GGCTGTCAAGAAAACTGATCAATGGGATCCGAGACAAGCAGAGTGGAAAGACAATCCTGGATTTTCTTAA
GTCCGATGGATTTGCCAACCGGAACTTCATCCAGTTGATCCATGATGACTCTCTCACCTTTAAGGAGGAC
ATCCAGAAAGCACAAGTTTCTGGCCAGGGGGACAGTCTCCACGAGCACATCGCTAATCTTGCAGGTAGCC
CAGCTATCAAAAAGGGAATACTGCAGACCGTTAAGGTCGTGGATGAACTCGTCAAAGTAATGGGAAGGCA
TAAGCCCGAGAATATCGTTATCGAGATGGCCCGAGAGAACCAAACTACCCAGAAGGGACAGAAGAACAGT
AGGGAAAGGATGAAGAGGATTGAAGAGGGTATAAAAGAACTGGGGTCCCAAATCCTTAAGGAACACCCAG
TTGAAAACACCCAGCTTCAGAATGAGAAGCTCTACCTGTACTACCTGCAGAACGGCAGGGACATGTACGT
GGATCAGGAACTGGACATCAATCGGCTCTCCGACTACGACGTGGATCATATCGTGCCCCAGTCTTTTCTC
AAAGATGATTCTATTGATAATAAAGTGTTGACAAGATCCGATAAAAATAGAGGGAAGAGTGATAACGTCC
CCTCAGAAGAAGTTGTCAAGAAAATGAAAAATTATTGGCGGCAGCTGCTGAACGCCAAACTGATCACACA
ACGGAAGTTCGATAATCTGACTAAGGCTGAACGAGGTGGCCTGTCTGAGTTGGATAAAGCCGGCTTCATC
AAAAGGCAGCTTGTTGAGACACGCCAGATCACCAAGCACGTGGCCCAAATTCTCGATTCACGCATGAACA
CCAAGTACGATGAAAATGACAAACTGATTCGAGAGGTGAAAGTTATTACTCTGAAGTCTAAGCTGGTTTC
AGATTTCAGAAAGGACTTTCAGTTTTATAAGGTGAGAGAGATCAACAATTACCACCATGCGCATGATGCC
TACCTGAATGCAGTGGTAGGCACTGCACTTATCAAAAAATATCCCAAGCTTGAATCTGAATTTGTTTACG
GAGACTATAAAGTGTACGATGTTAGGAAAATGATCGCAAAGTCTGAGCAGGAAATAGGCAAGGCCACCGC
TAAGTACTTCTTTTACAGCAATATTATGAATTTTTTCAAGACCGAGATTACACTGGCCAATGGAGAGATT
CGGAAGCGACCACTTATCGAAACAAACGGAGAAACAGGAGAAATCGTGTGGGACAAGGGTAGGGATTTCG
CGACAGTCCGGAAGGTCCTGTCCATGCCGCAGGTGAACATCGTTAAAAAGACCGAAGTACAGACCGGAGG
CTTCTCCAAGGAAAGTATCCTCCCGAAAAGGAACAGCGACAAGCTGATCGCACGCAAAAAAGATTGGGAC
CCCAAGAAATACGGCGGATTCGATTCTCCTACAGTCGCTTACAGTGTACTGGTTGTGGCCAAAGTGGAGA
AAGGGAAGTCTAAAAAACTCAAAAGCGTCAAGGAACTGCTGGGCATCACAATCATGGAGCGATCAAGCTT
CGAAAAAAACCCCATCGACTTTCTCGAGGCGAAAGGATATAAAGAGGTCAAAAAAGACCTCATCATTAAG
CTTCCCAAGTACTCTCTCTTTGAGCTTGAAAACGGCCGGAAACGAATGCTCGCTAGTGCGGGCGTACTGC
AGAAAGGTAACGAGCTGGCACTGCCCTCTAAATACGTTAATTTCTTGTATCTGGCCAGCCACTATGAAAA
GCTCAAAGGATCTCCCGAAGATAATGAGCAGAAGCAGCTGTTCGTGGAACAACACAAACACTACCTTGAT
GAGATCATCGAGCAAATAAGCGAATTCTCCAAAAGAGTGATCCTCGCCGACGCTAACCTCGATAAGGTGC
TTTCTGCTTACAATAAGCACAGGGATAAGCCCATCAGGGAGCAGGCAGAAAACATTATCCACTTGTTTAC
TCTGACCAACTTGGGCGCGCCTGCAGCCTTCAAGTACTTCGACACCACCATAGACAGAAAGCGGTACACC
TCTACAAAGGAGGTCCTGGACGCCACACTGATTCATCAGTCAATTACGGGGCTCTATGAAACAAGAATCG
ACCTCTCTCAGCTCGGTGGAGACAGCAGGGCTGACCCCAAGAAGAAGAGGAAGGTGGGTTCGATGGTGAG
CAAGGGCGAGGAGCTGTTCACCGGGGTGGTGCCCATCCTGGTCGAGCTGGACGGCGACGTAAACGGCCAC
AAGTTCAGCGTGTCCGGCGAGGGCGAGGGCGATGCCACCTACGGCAAGCTGACCCTGAAGTTCATCTGCA
CCACCGGCAAGCTGCCCGTGCCCTGGCCCACCCTCGTGACCACCTTCGGCTACGGCCTGCAGTGCTTCGC
CCGCTACCCCGACCACATGAAGCAGCACGACTTCTTCAAGTCCGCCATGCCCGAAGGCTACGTCCAGGAG
CGCACCATCTTCTTCAAGGACGACGGCAACTACAAGACCCGCGCCGAGGTGAAGTTCGAGGGCGACACCC
TGGTGAACCGCATCGAGCTGAAGGGCATCGACTTCAAGGAGGACGGCAACATCCTGGGGCACAAGCTGGA
GTACAACTACAACAGCCACAACGTCTATATCATGGCCGACAAGCAGAAGAACGGCATCAAGGTGAACTTC
AAGATCCGCCACAACATCGAGGACGGCAGCGTGCAGCTCGCCGACCACTACCAGCAGAACACCCCCATCG
GCGACGGCCCCGTGCTGCTGCCCGACAACCACTACCTGAGCTACCAGTCCGCCCTGAGCAAAGACCCCAA
CGAGAAGCGCGATCACATGGTCCTGCTGGAGTTCGTGACCGCCGCCGGGATCACTCTCGGCATGGACGAG
CTGTACAAGTGAGCTTGTCAAGCAGATCGTTCAAACATTTGGCAATAAAGTTTCTTAAGATTGAATCCTG
TTGCCGGTCTTGCGATGATTATCATATAATTTCTGTTGAATTACGTTAAGCATGTAATAATTAACATGTA
ATGCATGACGTTATTTATGAGATGGGTTTTTATGATTAGAGTCCCGCAATTATACATTTAATACGCGATA
GAAAACAAAATATAGCGCGCAAACTAGGATAAATTATCGCGCGCGGTGTCATCTATGTTACTAGATCGAC
GCTACTAGAATTCGAGCTCGGAGCATCTTCATTCTTAAGATATGAAGATAATCTTCAAAAGGCCCCTGGG
AATCTGAAAGAAGAGAAGCAGGCCCATTTATATGGGAAAGAACAATAGTATTTCTTATATAGGCCCATTT
AAGTTGAAAACAATCTTCAAAAGTCCCACATCGCTTAGATAAGAAAACGAAGCTGAGTTTATATACAGCT
AGAGTCGAAGTAGTGATTGTCGAGACGACTAGCACGGCGTTTTAGAGCTAGAAATAGCAAGTTAAAATAA
GGCTAGTCCGTTATCAACTTGAAAAAGTGGCACCGAGTCGGTGCTTTTTTTCTAGACCCAGCTTTCTTGT
ACAAAGTTGGCATTACGCTTTACGAATTCCCATGGGGAGCATCTTCATTCTTAAGATATGAAGATAATCT
TCAAAAGGCCCCTGGGAATCTGAAAGAAGAGAAGCAGGCCCATTTATATGGGAAAGAACAATAGTATTTC
TTATATAGGCCCATTTAAGTTGAAAACAATCTTCAAAAGTCCCACATCGCTTAGATAAGAAAACGAAGCT
GAGTTTATATACAGCTAGAGTCGAAGTAGTGATTGAGCTACATCCGTATCACATTGTTTTAGAGCTAGAA
ATAGCAAGTTAAAATAAGGCTAGTCCGTTATCAACTTGAAAAAGTGGCACCGAGTCGGTGCTTTTTTTCT
AGACCCAGCTTTCTTGTACAAAGTTGGCATTACGCTCAGAGAGGATGCACATGTGACCGAGGGACACGAA
GTGATCCGTTTAAACTATCAGTGTTTGACAGGATATATTGGCGGGTAAACCTAAGAGAAAAGAGCGTTTA
TTAGAATAATCGGATATTTAAAAGGGCGTGAAAAGGTTTATCCGTTCGTCCATTTGTATGTGCATGCCAA
CCACAGGGTTCCCCTCGGGAGTCAGCCGTGCGGCTGCATGAAATCCTGGCCGGTTTGTCTGATGCCAAGC
TGGCGGCCTGGCCGGCCAGCTTGGCCGCTGAAGAAACCGAGCGCCGCCGTCTAAAAAGGTGATGTGTATT
TGAGTAAAACAGCTTGCGTCATGCGGTCGCTGCGTATATGATGCGATGAGTAAATAAACAAATACGCAAG
GGGAACGCATGAAGGTTATCGCTGTACTTAACCAGAAAGGCGGGTCAGGCAAGACGACCATCGCAACCCA
TCTAGCCCGCGCCCTGCAACTCGCCGGGGCCGATGTTCTGTTAGTCGATTCCGATCCCCAGGGCAGTGCC
CGCGATTGGGCGGCCGTGCGGGAAGATCAACCGCTAACCGTTGTCGGCATCGACCGCCCGACGATTGACC
GCGACGTGAAGGCCATCGGCCGGCGCGACTTCGTAGTGATCGACGGAGCGCCCCAGGCGGCGGACTTGGC
TGTGTCCGCGATCAAGGCAGCCGACTTCGTGCTGATTCCGGTGCAGCCAAGCCCTTACGACATATGGGCC
ACCGCCGACCTGGTGGAGCTGGTTAAGCAGCGCATTGAGGTCACGGATGGAAGGCTACAAGCGGCCTTTG
TCGTGTCGCGGGCGATCAAAGGCACGCGCATCGGCGGTGAGGTTGCCGAGGCGCTGGCCGGGTACGAGCT
GCCCATTCTTGAGTCCCGTATCACGCAGCGCGTGAGCTACCCAGGCACTGCCGCCGCCGGCACAACCGTT
CTTGAATCAGAACCCGAGGGCGACGCTGCCCGCGAGGTCCAGGCGCTGGCCGCTGAAATTAAATCAAAAC
TCATTTGAGTTAATGAGGTAAAGAGAAAATGAGCAAAAGCACAAACACGCTAAGTGCCGGCCGTCCGAGC
GCACGCAGCAGCAAGGCTGCAACGTTGGCCAGCCTGGCAGACACGCCAGCCATGAAGCGGGTCAACTTTC
AGTTGCCGGCGGAGGATCACACCAAGCTGAAGATGTACGCGGTACGCCAAGGCAAGACCATTACCGAGCT
GCTATCTGAATACATCGCGCAGCTACCAGAGTAAATGAGCAAATGAATAAATGAGTAGATGAATTTTAGC
GGCTAAAGGAGGCGGCATGGAAAATCAAGAACAACCAGGCACCGACGCCGTGGAATGCCCCATGTGTGGA
GGAACGGGCGGTTGGCCAGGCGTAAGCGGCTGGGTTGTCTGCCGGCCCTGCAATGGCACTGGAACCCCCA
AGCCCGAGGAATCGGCGTGAGCGGTCGCAAACCATCCGGCCCGGTACAAATCGGCGCGGCGCTGGGTGAT
GACCTGGTGGAGAAGTTGAAGGCCGCGCAGGCCGCCCAGCGGCAACGCATCGAGGCAGAAGCACGCCCCG
GTGAATCGTGGCAAGCGGCCGCTGATCGAATCCGCAAAGAATCCCGGCAACCGCCGGCAGCCGGTGCGTC
GTCGATTAGGAAGCCGCCCAAGGGCGACGAGCAACCAGATTTTTTCGTTCCGATGCTCTATGACGTGGGC
ACCCGCGATAGTCGCAGCATCATGGACGTGGCCGTTTTCCGTCTGTCGAAGCGTGACCGACGAGCTGGCG
AGGTGATCCGCTACGAGCTTCCAGACGGGCACGTAGAGGTTTCCGCAGGGCCGGCCGGCATGGCCAGTGT
GTGGGATTACGACCTGGTACTGATGGCGGTTTCCCATCTAACCGAATCCATGAACCGATACCGGGAAGGG
AAGGGAGACAAGCCCGGCCGCGTGTTCCGTCCACACGTTGCGGACGTACTCAAGTTCTGCCGGCGAGCCG
ATGGCGGAAAGCAGAAAGACGACCTGGTAGAAACCTGCATTCGGTTAAACACCACGCACGTTGCCATGCA
GCGTACGAAGAAGGCCAAGAACGGCCGCCTGGTGACGGTATCCGAGGGTGAAGCCTTGATTAGCCGCTAC
AAGATCGTAAAGAGCGAAACCGGGCGGCCGGAGTACATCGAGATCGAGCTAGCTGATTGGATGTACCGCG
AGATTACAGAAGGCAAGAACCCGGACGTGCTGACGGTTCACCCCGATTACTTTTTGATCGATCCCGGCAT
CGGCCGTTTTCTCTACCGCCTGGCACGCCGCGCCGCAGGCAAGGCAGAAGCCAGATGGTTGTTCAAGACG
ATCTACGAACGCAGTGGCAGCGCCGGAGAGTTCAAGAAGTTCTGTTTCACCGTGCGCAAGCTGATCGGGT
CAAATGACCTGCCGGAGTACGATTTGAAGGAGGAGGCGGGGCAGGCTGGCCCGATCCTAGTCATGCGCTA
CCGCAACCTGATCGAGGGCGAAGCATCCGCCGGTTCCTAATGTACGGAGCAGATGCTAGGGCAAATTGCC
CTAGCAGGGGAAAAAGGTCGAAAAAGCTTCTTTCCTGTGGATAGCACGTACATTGGGAACCCAAAGCCGT
ACATTGGGAACCGGAACCCGTACATTGGGAACCCAAAGCCGTACATTGGGAACCGGTCACACATGTAAGT
GACTGATATAAAAGAGAAAAAAGGCGATTTTTCCGCCTAAAACTCTTTAAAACTTATTAAAACTCTTAAA
ACCCGCCTGGCCTGTGCATAACTGTCTGGCCAGCGCACAGCCGAACAGCTGCAAAAAGCGCCCACATCAA
GGCTCCGAGTGCGCGGAACCCCTATTTGTTTATTTTTCTAAATACATTCAAATATGTATCCGCTCATGAG
ACAATAACCCTGATAAATGCTTCAATAATATTGAAAAAGGAAGAGTATGGCTAAAATGAGAATATCACCG
GAATTGAAAAAACTGATCGAAAAATACCGCTGCGTAAAAGATACGGAAGGAATGTCTCCTGCTAAGGTAT
ATAAGCTGGTGGGAGAAAATGAAAACCTATATTTAAAAATGACGGACAGCCGGTATAAAGGGACCACCTA
TGATGTGGAACGGGAAAAGGACATGATGCTATGGCTGGAAGGAAAGCTGCCTGTTCCAAAGGTCCTGCAC
TTTGAACGGCATGATGGCTGGAGCAATCTGCTCATGAGTGAGGCCGATGGCGTCCTTTGCTCGGAAGAGT
ATGAAGATGAACAAAGCCCTGAAAAGATTATCGAGCTGTATGCGGAGTGCATCAGGCTCTTTCACTCCAT
CGACATATCGGATTGTCCCTATACGAATAGCTTAGACAGCCGCTTAGCCGAATTGGATTACTTACTGAAT
AACGATCTGGCCGATGTGGATTGCGAAAACTGGGAAGAGGACACTCCATTTAAAGATCCGCGCGAGCTGT
ATGATTTTTTAAAGACGGAAAAGCCCGAAGAGGAACTTGTCTTTTCCCACGGCGACCTGGGAGACAGCAA
CATCTTTGTGAAAGATGGCAAAGTAAGTGGCTTTATTGATCTTGGGAGAAGCGGCAGGGCGGACAAGTGG
TATGACATTGCCTTCTGCGTCCGGTCGCTCAGGGAGGATATCGGGGAAGAACAGTATGTCGAGCTATTTT
TTGACTTACTGGGGATCAAGCCTGATTGGGAGAAAATAAAATATTATATTTTACTGGATGAATTGTTTTA
GCTGTCAGACCAAGTTTACTCATATATACTTTAGATTGATTTAAAACTTCATTTTTAATTTAAAAGGATC
TAGGTGAAGATCCTTTTTGATAATCTCATGACCAAAATCCCTTAACGTGAGTTTTCGTTCCACTGAGCGT
CAGACCCCGTAGAAAAGATCAAAGGATCTTCTTGAGATCCTTTTTTTCTGCGCGTAATCTGCTGCTTGCA
AACAAAAAAACCACCGCTACCAGCGGTGGTTTGTTTGCCGGATCAAGAGCTACCAACTCTTTTTCCGAAG
GTAACTGGCTTCAGCAGAGCGCAGATACCAAATACTGTTCTTCTAGTGTAGCCGTAGTTAGGCCACCACT
TCAAGAACTCTGTAGCACCGCCTACATACCTCGCTCTGCTAATCCTGTTACCAGTGGCTGCTGCCAGTGG
CGATAAGTCGTGTCTTACCGGGTTGGACTCAAGACGATAGTTACCGGATAAGGCGCAGCGGTCGGGCTGA
ACGGGGGGTTCGTGCACACAGCCCAGCTTGGAGCGAACGACCTACACCGAACTGAGATACCTACAGCGTG
AGCTATGAGAAAGCGCCACGCTTCCCGAAGGGAGAAAGGCGGACAGGTATCCGGTAAGCGGCAGGGTCGG
AACAGGAGAGCGCACGAGGGAGCTTCCAGGGGGAAACGCCTGGTATCTTTATAGTCCTGTCGGGTTTCGC
CACCTCTGACTTGAGCGTCGATTTTTGTGATGCTCGTCAGGGGGGCGGAGCCTATGGAAAAACGCCAGCA
ACGCGGCCTTTTTACGGTTCCTGCTCGGATCTGTTGGACCGGACAGTAGTCATGGTTGATGGGCTGCCTG
TATCGAGTGGTGATTTTGTGCCGAGCTGCCGGTCGGGGAGCTGTTGGCTGGCTGGTGGCAGGATATATTG
TGGTGTAAACAAATTGACGCTTAGACAACTTAATAACACATTGCGGACGTTTTTAATGTACTGGGGTT
Features (pLannotate 1.2.2; 17 found; start..end, strand, type, name):
    127..803     +  promoter       CaMV 35S promoter (enhanced): cauliflower mosaic virus 35S promoter with a duplicated enhancer region
    828..881     +  misc_feature   TMV Ω: translational enhancer from the tobacco mosaic virus 5'-leader sequence (Gallie et al., 1988)
    890..4993    +  CDS            Cas9: Cas9 (Csn1) endonuclease from the Streptococcus pyogenes Type II CRISPR/Cas system generates RNA-guided double strand breaks in DNA
   5033..5749    +  CDS            EYFP: EYFP is a basic (constitutively fluorescent) green/yellow fluorescent protein published in 1996, derived from Aequorea victoria. It is reported to be a very rapidly-maturing weak dimer with high acid sensitivity.
   5765..6017    +  terminator     NOS terminator: nopaline synthase terminator and poly(A) signal
   6269..6344    +  misc_RNA       gRNA scaffold: guide RNA scaffold for the Streptococcus pyogenes CRISPR/Cas9 system
   6356..6377    -  protein_bind   attB2 (fragment): mutant version of attB; recombination site for the Gateway® BP reaction BP Clonase™
   6636..6711    +  misc_RNA       gRNA scaffold: guide RNA scaffold for the Streptococcus pyogenes CRISPR/Cas9 system
   6723..6744    -  protein_bind   attB2 (fragment): mutant version of attB; recombination site for the Gateway® BP reaction BP Clonase™
   6816..6840    +  misc_feature   RB T-DNA repeat: right border repeat from nopaline C58 T-DNA
   7149..7778    +  CDS            pVS1 StaA: stability protein from the Pseudomonas plasmid pVS1 (Heeb et al., 2000)
   8207..9280    +  CDS            pVS1 RepA: replication protein from the Pseudomonas plasmid pVS1 (Heeb et al., 2000)
   9346..9540    +  rep_origin     pVS1 oriV: origin of replication for the Pseudomonas plasmid pVS1 (Heeb et al., 2000)
   9602..9706    +  promoter       AmpR promoter: bla
   9707..10501   +  CDS            KanR: aminoglycoside phosphotransferase; aphA-3; confers resistance to kanamycin
  10672..11260   +  rep_origin     ori: high-copy-number ColE1/pMB1/pBR322/pUC origin of replication
  11396..11420   +  misc_feature   LB T-DNA repeat: left border repeat from nopaline C58 T-DNA
