[The description below was written by a language model from this plasmid's Addgene catalogue record and pLannotate feature annotations shown in this document.]
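Description:
pEPOR2KN0070 is a Level 2 MoClo (Golden Gate) plant expression construct built in the binary backbone pICSL4723 by BpiI assembly, which destroyed the cloning sites. The backbone has nopaline-type left and right T-DNA border repeats flanking the payload, consistent with Agrobacterium-mediated delivery into plant cells. It also carries the pVS1 replication and stability functions (oriV, RepA, StaA), which maintain the plasmid in Agrobacterium. A high-copy ColE1/pUC-type origin supports propagation in E. coli, and selection in bacteria is by kanamycin through an aminoglycoside phosphotransferase gene. No plant selectable marker cassette is annotated within the T-DNA.

The payload combines three Level 1 transcription units. The first expresses Sp-xCas9 3.7, an engineered Streptococcus pyogenes Cas9 variant; xCas9 variants are generally known for broadened PAM recognition. It is driven by an enhanced CaMV 35S promoter with a duplicated enhancer, followed by the TMV Ω translational enhancer. An EYFP coding sequence lies immediately downstream of the nuclease, apparently as a C-terminal fusion that would allow expression to be monitored, and the unit ends with the NOS terminator. Two sgRNA cassettes follow, each with an S. pyogenes guide RNA scaffold. According to the record they are driven by the Arabidopsis U6-26 Pol III promoter, which is not itself annotated in the feature table, and both target the Arabidopsis locus AT5G04770. Short attB2-like fragments sit after each scaffold.

The construct belongs to a toolkit made to compare the efficiency and specificity of different Cas nucleases for targeted mutagenesis in plants. Here it serves to test xCas9 3.7 with two guides against a single gene.
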