Addgene plasmid #117637: pEPOR2KN0070
Purpose: Level2 MoClo construct, containing level1 plant expression cassettes for Sp-xCas9 3.7(pEPOR1CB0012) and sgRNA_AtCas6 {AT5G04770}(pEPOR1CB0092)and sgRNA_AtCas6 {AT5G04770}(pEPOR1CB0103)
Depositing lab: Nicola Patron. Depositing organization: Earlham Institute. Publication: Comparison of efficiency and specificity of CRISPR-associated (Cas) nucleases in plants: An expanded toolkit for precision genome engineering. Raitskin O, Schudoma C, West A, Patron NJ. PLoS One. 2019 Feb 27;14(2):e0211598. doi: 10.1371/journal.pone.0211598. eCollection 2019. PubMed 30811422.
Backbone
  Vector backbone: pICSL4723
  Vector type: Plant Expression
Growth in bacteria
  Bacterial resistance: Kanamycin, 50 μg/mL
  Growth temperature: 37°C
  Growth strain: DH5alpha
  Copy number: High Copy
Gene/Insert
  Gene/Insert name: [35S:Sp-xCas9 3.7(pEPOR1CB0012) ] +[AtU6-26:sgRNA]
  Species: Synthetic
  Cloning method: Restriction Enzyme; 5′ cloning site BpiI (destroyed during cloning); 3′ cloning site BpiI (destroyed during cloning)
Terms and licenses: Academic/Nonprofit Terms; Industry Terms: Not Available to Industry
Depositor comments: Please visit https://www.biorxiv.org/content/early/2018/09/20/422766 for BioRxiv preprint
How to cite: pEPOR2KN0070 was a gift from Nicola Patron (Addgene plasmid # 117637 ; http://n2t.net/addgene:117637 ; RRID:Addgene_117637)
